>Addgene plasmid #198189 | CS-TRE-BclXL-Ubc-rtTA | addgene full sequence | sequence record 392525 | Addgene NGS Result
CACATTTCCCCGAAAAGTGCCACCTGACGTCGACGGATCGGGAGATCTCCCGATCCCCTATGGTGCACTC
TCAGTACAATCTGCTCTGATGCCGCATAGTTAAGCCAGTATCTGCTCCCTGCTTGTGTGTTGGAGGTCGC
TGAGTAGTGCGCGAGCAAAATTTAAGCTACAACAAGGCAAGGCTTGACCGACAATTGCATGAAGAATCTG
CTTAGGGTTAGGCGTTTTGCGCTGCTTCGCGATGTACGGGCCAGATATACGCGTTGACATTGATTATTGA
CTAGTTATTAATAGTAATCAATTACGGGGTCATTAGTTCATAGCCCATATATGGAGTTCCGCGTTACATA
ACTTACGGTAAATGGCCCGCCTGGCTGACCGCCCAACGACCCCCGCCCATTGACGTCAATAATGACGTAT
GTTCCCATAGTAACGCCAATAGGGACTTTCCATTGACGTCAATGGGTGGAGTATTTACGGTAAACTGCCC
ACTTGGCAGTACATCAAGTGTATCATATGCCAAGTACGCCCCCTATTGACGTCAATGACGGTAAATGGCC
CGCCTGGCATTATGCCCAGTACATGACCTTATGGGACTTTCCTACTTGGCAGTACATCTACGTATTAGTC
ATCGCTATTACCATGGTGATGCGGTTTTGGCAGTACATCAATGGGCGTGGATAGCGGTTTGACTCACGGG
GATTTCCAAGTCTCCACCCCATTGACGTCAATGGGAGTTTGTTTTGGCACCAAAATCAACGGGACTTTCC
AAAATGTCGTAACAACTCCGCCCCATTGACGCAAATGGGCGGTAGGCGTGTACGGTGGGAGGTCTATATA
AGCAGCGCGTTTTGCCTGTACTGGGTCTCTCTGGTTAGACCAGATCTGAGCCTGGGAGCTCTCTGGCTAA
CTAGGGAACCCACTGCTTAAGCCTCAATAAAGCTTGCCTTGAGTGCTTCAAGTAGTGTGTGCCCGTCTGT
TGTGTGACTCTGGTAACTAGAGATCCCTCAGACCCTTTTAGTCAGTGTGGAAAATCTCTAGCAGTGGCGC
CCGAACAGGGACTTGAAAGCGAAAGGGAAACCAGAGGAGCTCTCTCGACGCAGGACTCGGCTTGCTGAAG
CGCGCACGGCAAGAGGCGAGGGGCGGCGACTGGTGAGTACGCCAAAAATTTTGACTAGCGGAGGCTAGAA
GGAGAGAGATGGGTGCGAGAGCGTCAGTATTAAGCGGGGGAGAATTAGATCGCGATGGGAAAAAATTCGG
TTAAGGCCAGGGGGAAAGAAAAAATATAAATTAAAACATATAGTATGGGCAAGCAGGGAGCTAGAACGAT
TCGCAGTTAATCCTGGCCTGTTAGAAACATCAGAAGGCTGTAGACAAATACTGGGACAGCTACAACCATC
CCTTCAGACAGGATCAGAAGAACTTAGATCATTATATAATACAGTAGCAACCCTCTATTGTGTGCATCAA
AGGATAGAGATAAAAGACACCAAGGAAGCTTTAGACAAGATAGAGGAAGAGCAAAACAAAAGTAAGACCA
CCGCACAGCAAGCGGCCGCTGATCTTCAGACCTGGAGGAGGAGATATGAGGGACAATTGGAGAAGTGAAT
TATATAAATATAAAGTAGTAAAAATTGAACCATTAGGAGTAGCACCCACCAAGGCAAAGAGAAGAGTGGT
GCAGAGAGAAAAAAGAGCAGTGGGAATAGGAGCTTTGTTCCTTGGGTTCTTGGGAGCAGCAGGAAGCACT
ATGGGCGCAGCGTCAATGACGCTGACGGTACAGGCCAGACAATTATTGTCTGGTATAGTGCAGCAGCAGA
ACAATTTGCTGAGGGCTATTGAGGCGCAACAGCATCTGTTGCAACTCACAGTCTGGGGCATCAAGCAGCT
CCAGGCAAGAATCCTGGCTGTGGAAAGATACCTAAAGGATCAACAGCTCCTGGGGATTTGGGGTTGCTCT
GGAAAACTCATTTGCACCACTGCTGTGCCTTGGAATGCTAGTTGGAGTAATAAATCTCTGGAACAGATTT
GGAATCACACGACCTGGATGGAGTGGGACAGAGAAATTAACAATTACACAAGCTTAATACACTCCTTAAT
TGAAGAATCGCAAAACCAGCAAGAAAAGAATGAACAAGAATTATTGGAATTAGATAAATGGGCAAGTTTG
TGGAATTGGTTTAACATAACAAATTGGCTGTGGTATATAAAATTATTCATAATGATAGTAGGAGGCTTGG
TAGGTTTAAGAATAGTTTTTGCTGTACTTTCTATAGTGAATAGAGTTAGGCAGGGATATTCACCATTATC
GTTTCAGACCCACCTCCCAACCCCGAGGGGACCCGACAGGCCCGAAGGAATAGAAGAAGAAGGTGGAGAG
AGAGACAGAGACAGATCCATTCGATTAGTGAACGGATCTACAAATGGCAGTATTCATCCACAATTTTAAA
AGAAAAGGGGGGATTGGGGGGTACAGTGCAGGGGAAAGAATAGTAGACATAATAGCAACAGACATACAAA
CTAAAGAATTACAAAAACAAATTACAAAAATTCAAAATTTTCGGGTTTATTACAGGGACAGCAGAAATTC
ACTTTGAATTGCGAGTTTACTCCCTATCAGTGATAGAGAACGTATGTCGAGTTTACTCCCTATCAGTGAT
AGAGAACGATGTCGAGTTTACTCCCTATCAGTGATAGAGAACGTATGTCGAGTTTACTCCCTATCAGTGA
TAGAGAACGTATGTCGAGTTTACTCCCTATCAGTGATAGAGAACGTATGTCGAGTTTATCCCTATCAGTG
ATAGAGAACGTATGTCGAGTTTACTCCCTATCAGTGATAGAGAACGTATGTCGAGGTAGGCGTGTACGGT
GGGAGGCCTATATAAGCAGAGCTCGTTTAGTGAACCGTCAGATCGCCTGGAGAATTGCGTACGGCCAGCA
TGTCTCAGAGCAACCGGGAGCTGGTGGTTGACTTTCTCTCCTACAAGCTTTCCCAGAAAGGATACAGCTG
GAGTCAGTTTAGTGATGTGGAAGAGAACAGGACTGAGGCCCCAGAAGGGACTGAATCGGAGATGGAGACC
CCCAGTGCCATCAATGGCAACCCATCCTGGCACCTGGCAGACAGCCCCGCGGTGAATGGAGCCACTGGCC
ACAGCAGCAGTTTGGATGCCCGGGAGGTGATCCCCATGGCAGCAGTAAAGCAAGCGCTGAGGGAGGCAGG
CGACGAGTTTGAACTGCGGTACCGGCGGGCATTCAGTGACCTGACATCCCAGCTCCACATCACCCCAGGG
ACAGCATATCAGAGCTTTGAACAGGTAGTGAATGAACTCTTCCGGGATGGGGTAAACTGGGGTCGCATTG
TGGCCTTTTTCTCCTTCGGCGGGGCACTGTGCGTGGAAAGCGTAGACAAGGAGATGCAGGTATTGGTGAG
TCGGATCGCAGCTTGGATGGCCACTTACCTGAATGACCACCTAGAGCCTTGGATCCAGGAGAACGGCGGC
TGGGATACTTTTGTGGAACTCTATGGGAACAATGCAGCAGCCGAGAGCCGAAAGGGCCAGGAACGCTTCA
ACCGCTGGTTCCTGACGGGCATGACTGTGGCCGGCGTGGTTCTGCTGGGCTCACTCTTCAGTCGGAAATG
AGAATTCGCTAGCGATCTGGCCTCCGCGCCGGGTTTTGGCGCCTCCCGCGGGCGCCCCCCTCCTCACGGC
GAGCGCTGCCACGTCAGACGAAGGGCGCAGCGAGCGTCCTGATCCTTCCGCCCGGACGCTCAGGACAGCG
GCCCGCTGCTCATAAGACTCGGCCTTAGAACCCCAGTATCAGCAGAAGGACATTTTAGGACGGGACTTGG
GTGACTCTAGGGCACTGGTTTTCTTTCCAGAGAGCGGAACAGGCGAGGAAAAGTAGTCCCTTCTCGGCGA
TTCTGCGGAGGGATCTCCGTGGGGCGGTGAACGCCGATGATTATATAAGGACGCGCCGGGTGTGGCACAG
CTAGTTCCGTCGCAGCCGGGATTTGGGTCGCGGTTCTTGTTTGTGGATCGCTGTGATCGTCACTTGGTGA
GTAGCGGGCTGCTGGGCTGGCCGGGGCTTTCGTGGCCGCCGGGCCGCTCGGTGGGACGGAAGCGTGTGGA
GAGACCGCCAAGGGCTGTAGTCTGGGTCCGCGAGCAAGGTTGCCCTGAACTGGGGGTTGGGGGGAGCGCA
GCAAAATGGCGGCTGTTCCCGAGTCTTGAATGGAAGACGCTTGTGAGGCGGGCTGTGAGGTCGTTGAAAC
AAGGTGGGGGGCATGGTGGGCGGCAAGAACCCAAGGTCTTGAGGCCTTCGCTAATGCGGGAAAGCTCTTA
TTCGGGTGAGATGGGCTGGGGCACCATCTGGGGACCCTGACGTGAAGTTTGTCACTGACTGGAGAACTCG
GTTTGTCGTCTGTTGCGGGGGCGGCAGTTATGGCGGTGCCGTTGGGCAGTGCACCCGTACCTTTGGGAGC
GCGCGCCCTCGTCGTGTCGTGACGTCACCCGTTCTGTTGGCTTATAATGCAGGGTGGGGCCACCTGCCGG
TAGGTGTGCGGTAGGCTTTTCTCCGTCGCAGGACGCAGGGTTCGGGCCTAGGGTAGGCTCTCCTGAATCG
ACAGGCGCCGGACCTCTGGTGAGGGGAGGGATAAGTGAGGCGTCAGTTTCTTTGGTCGGTTTTATGTACC
TATCTTCTTAAGTAGCTGAAGCTCCGGTTTTGAACTATGCGCTCGGGGTTGGCGAGTGTGTTTTGTGAAG
TTTTTTAGGCACCTTTTGAAATGTAATCATTTGGGTCAATATGTAATTTTCAGTGTTAGACTAGTAAATT
GTCCGCTAAATTCTGGCCGTTTTTGGCTTTTTTGTTAGACAAGCTTGTCACCATGTCTAGACTGGACAAG
AGCAAAGTCATAAACGGCGCTCTGGAATTACTCAATGGAGTCGGTATCGAAGGCCTGACGACAAGGAAAC
TCGCTCAAAAGCTGGGAGTTGAGCAGCCTACCCTGTACTGGCACGTGAAGAACAAGCGGGCCCTGCTCGA
TGCCCTGCCAATCGAGATGCTGGACAGGCATCATACCCACTTCTGCCCCCTGGAAGGCGAGTCATGGCAA
GACTTTCTGCGGAACAACGCCAAGTCATTCCGCTGTGCTCTCCTCTCACATCGCGACGGGGCTAAAGTGC
ATCTCGGCACCCGCCCAACAGAGAAACAGTACGAAACCCTGGAAAATCAGCTCGCGTTCCTGTGTCAGCA
AGGCTTCTCCCTGGAGAACGCACTGTACGCTCTGTCCGCCGTGGGCCACTTTACACTGGGCTGCGTATTG
GAGGAACAGGAGCATCAAGTAGCAAAAGAGGAAAGAGAGACACCTACCACCGATTCTATGCCCCCACTTC
TGAGACAAGCAATTGAGCTGTTCGACCGGCAGGGAGCCGAACCTGCCTTCCTTTTCGGCCTGGAACTAAT
CATATGTGGCCTGGAGAAACAGCTAAAGTGCGAAAGCGGCGGGCCGGCCGACGCCCTTGACGATTTTGAC
TTAGACATGCTCCCAGCCGATGCCCTTGACGACTTTGACCTTGATATGCTGCCTGCTGACGCTCTTGACG
ATTTTGACCTTGACATGCTCCCCGGGTAACTCGAGGGATCAAGCTTATCGATAATCAACCTCTGGATTAC
AAAATTTGTGAAAGATTGACTGGTATTCTTAACTATGTTGCTCCTTTTACGCTATGTGGATACGCTGCTT
TAATGCCTTTGTATCATGCTATTGCTTCCCGTATGGCTTTCATTTTCTCCTCCTTGTATAAATCCTGGTT
GCTGTCTCTTTATGAGGAGTTGTGGCCCGTTGTCAGGCAACGTGGCGTGGTGTGCACTGTGTTTGCTGAC
GCAACCCCCACTGGTTGGGGCATTGCCACCACCTGTCAGCTCCTTTCCGGGACTTTCGCTTTCCCCCTCC
CTATTGCCACGGCGGAACTCATCGCCGCCTGCCTTGCCCGCTGCTGGACAGGGGCTCGGCTGTTGGGCAC
TGACAATTCCGTGGTGTTGTCGGGGAAGCTGACGTCCTTTCCATGGCTGCTCGCCTGTGTTGCCACCTGG
ATTCTGCGCGGGACGTCCTTCTGCTACGTCCCTTCGGCCCTCAATCCAGCGGACCTTCCTTCCCGCGGCC
TGCTGCCGGCTCTGCGGCCTCTTCCGCGTCTTCGCCTTCGCCCTCAGACGAGTCGGATCTCCCTTTGGGC
CGCCTCCCCGCATCGATACCGTCGAGACCTAGAAAAACATGGAGCAATCACAAGTAGCAATACAGCAGCT
ACCAATGCTGATTGTGCCTGGCTAGAAGCACAAGAGGAGGAGGAGGTGGGTTTTCCAGTCACACCTCAGG
TACCTTTAAGACCAATGACTTACAAGGCAGCTGTAGATCTTAGCCACTTTTTAAAAGAAAAGGGGGGACT
GGAAGGGCTAATTCACTCCCAACGAAGACAAGATATCCTTGATCTGTGGATCTACCACACACAAGGCTAC
TTCCCTGATTGGCAGAACTACACACCAGGGCCAGGGATCAGATATCCACTGACCTTTGGATGGTGCTACA
AGCTAGTACCAGTTGAGCAAGAGAAGGTAGAAGAAGCCAATGAAGGAGAGAACACCCGCTTGTTACACCC
TGTGAGCCTGCATGGGATGGATGACCCGGAGAGAGAAGTATTAGAGTGGAGGTTTGACAGCCGCCTAGCA
TTTCATCACATGGCCCGAGAGCTGCATCCGGACTGTACTGGGTCTCTCTGGTTAGACCAGATCTGAGCCT
GGGAGCTCTCTGGCTAACTAGGGAACCCACTGCTTAAGCCTCAATAAAGCTTGCCTTGAGTGCTTCAAGT
AGTGTGTGCCCGTCTGTTGTGTGACTCTGGTAACTAGAGATCCCTCAGACCCTTTTAGTCAGTGTGGAAA
ATCTCTAGCAGGGCCCGTTTAAACCCGCTGATCAGCCTCGACTGTGCCTTCTAGTTGCCAGCCATCTGTT
GTTTGCCCCTCCCCCGTGCCTTCCTTGACCCTGGAAGGTGCCACTCCCACTGTCCTTTCCTAATAAAATG
AGGAAATTGCATCGCATTGTCTGAGTAGGTGTCATTCTATTCTGGGGGGTGGGGTGGGGCAGGACAGCAA
GGGGGAGGATTGGGAAGACAATAGCAGGCATGCTGGGGATGCGGTGGGCTCTATGGCTTCTGAGGCGGAA
AGAACCAGCTGGGGCTCTAGGGGGTATCCCC
[124 nt withheld, positions 7242-7365]
C
[91 nt withheld, positions 7367-7457]
A
[49 nt withheld, positions 7459-7507]
CCTTTGACGTTGGAGTCCACGTTCTTT
[37 nt withheld, positions 7535-7571]
ACCCTATCTCGGTCTATTCTTTTGATTTATAAGGGATTTTGCCGATTTCGGCCTATTGGTTAAAAAATGA
GCTGATTTAACAAAAATTTAACGCGAATTAATTCTGTGGAATGTGTGTCAGTTAGGGTGTGGAAAGTCCC
CAGGCTCCCCAGCAGGCAGAAGTATGCAAAGCATGCATCTCAATTAGTCAGCAACCAGGTGTGGAAAGTC
CCCAGGCTCCCCAGCAGGCAGAAGTATGCAAAGCATGCATCTCAATTAGTCAGCAACCATAGTCCCGCCC
CTAACTCCGCCCATCCCGCCCCTAACTCCGCCCAGTTCCGCCCATTCTCCGCCCCATGGCTGACTAATTT
TTTTTATTTATGCAGAGGCCGAGGCCGCCTCTGCCTCTGAGCTATTCCAGAAGTAGTGAGGAGGCTTTTT
TGGAGGCCTAGGCTTTTGCAAAAAGCTCCCGGGAGCTTGTATATCCATTTTCGGATCTGATCAGCACGTG
TTGACAATTAATCATCGGCATAGTATATCGGCATAGTATAATACGACAAGGTGAGGAACTAAACCATGGC
CAAGTTGACCAGTGCCGTTCCGGTGCTCACCGCGCGCGACGTCGCCGGAGCGGTCGAGTTCTGGACCGAC
CGGCTCGGGTTCTCCCGGGACTTCGTGGAGGACGACTTCGCCGGTGTGGTCCGGGACGACGTGACCCTGT
TCATCAGCGCGGTCCAGGACCAGGTGGTGCCGGACAACACCCTGGCCTGGGTGTGGGTGCGCGGCCTGGA
CGAGCTGTACGCCGAGTGGTCGGAGGTCGTGTCCACGAACTTCCGGGACGCCTCCGGGCCGGCCATGACC
GAGATCGGCGAGCAGCCGTGGGGGCGGGAGTTCGCCCTGCGCGACCCGGCCGGCAACTGCGTGCACTTCG
TGGCCGAGGAGCAGGACTGACACGTGCTACGAGATTTCGATTCCACCGCCGCCTTCTATGAAAGGTTGGG
CTTCGGAATCGTTTTCCGGGACGCCGGCTGGATGATCCTCCAGCGCGGGGATCTCATGCTGGAGTTCTTC
GCCCACCCCAACTTGTTTATTGCAGCTTATAATGGTTACAAATAAAGCAATAGCATCACAAATTTCACAA
ATAAAGCATTTTTTTCACTGCATTCTAGTTGTGGTTTGTCCAAACTCATCAATGTATCTTATCATGTCTG
TATACCGTCGACCTCTAGCTAGAGCTTGGCGTAATCATGGTCATAGCTGTTTCCTGTGTGAAATTGTTAT
CCGCTCACAATTCCACACAACATACGAGCCGGAAGCATAAAGTGTAAAGCCTGGGGTGCCTAATGAGTGA
GCTAACTCACATTAATTGCGTTGCGCTCACTGCCCGCTTTCCAGTCGGGAAACCTGTCGTGCCAGCTGCA
TTAATGAATCGGCCAACGCGCGGGGAGAGGCGGTTTGCGTATTGGGCGCTCTTCCGCTTCCTCGCTCACT
GACTCGCTGCGCTCGGTCGTTCGGCTGCGGCGAGCGGTATCAGCTCACTCAAAGGCGGTAATACGGTTAT
CCACAGAATCAGGGGATAACGCAGGAAAGAACATGTGAGCAAAAGGCCAGCAAAAGGCCAGGAACCGTAA
AAAGGCCGCGTTGCTGGCGTTTTTCCATAGGCTCCGCCCCCCTGACGAGCATCACAAAAATCGACGCTCA
AGTCAGAGGTGGCGAAACCCGACAGGACTATAAAGATACCAGGCGTTTCCCCCTGGAAGCTCCCTCGTGC
GCTCTCCTGTTCCGACCCTGCCGCTTACCGGATACCTGTCCGCCTTTCTCCCTTCGGGAAGCGTGGCGCT
TTCTCATAGCTCACGCTGTAGGTATCTCAGTTCGGTGTAGGTCGTTCGCTCCAAGCTGGGCTGTGTGCAC
GAACCCCCCGTTCAGCCCGACCGCTGCGCCTTATCCGGTAACTATCGTCTTGAGTCCAACCCGGTAAGAC
ACGACTTATCGCCACTGGCAGCAGCCACTGGTAACAGGATTAGCAGAGCGAGGTATGTAGGCGGTGCTAC
AGAGTTCTTGAAGTGGTGGCCTAACTACGGCTACACTAGAAGAACAGTATTTGGTATCTGCGCTCTGCTG
AAGCCAGTTACCTTCGGAAAAAGAGTTGGTAGCTCTTGATCCGGCAAACAAACCACCGCTGGTAGCGGTG
GTTTTTTTGTTTGCAAGCAGCAGATTACGCGCAGAAAAAAAGGATCTCAAGAAGATCCTTTGATCTTTTC
TACGGGGTCTGACGCTCAGTGGAACGAAAACTCACGTTAAGGGATTTTGGTCATGAGATTATCAAAAAGG
ATCTTCACCTAGATCCTTTTAAATTAAAAATGAAGTTTTAAATCAATCTAAAGTATATATGAGTAAACTT
GGTCTGACAGTTACCAATGCTTAATCAGTGAGGCACCTATCTCAGCGATCTGTCTATTTCGTTCATCCAT
AGTTGCCTGACTCCCCGTCGTGTAGATAACTACGATACGGGAGGGCTTACCATCTGGCCCCAGTGCTGCA
ATGATACCGCGAGACCCACGCTCACCGGCTCCAGATTTATCAGCAATAAACCAGCCAGCCGGAAGGGCCG
AGCGCAGAAGTGGTCCTGCAACTTTATCCGCCTCCATCCAGTCTATTAATTGTTGCCGGGAAGCTAGAGT
AAGTAGTTCGCCAGTTAATAGTTTGCGCAACGTTGTTGCCATTGCTACAGGCATCGTGGTGTCACGCTCG
TCGTTTGGTATGGCTTCATTCAGCTCCGGTTCCCAACGATCAAGGCGAGTTACATGATCCCCCATGTTGT
GCAAAAAAGCGGTTAGCTCCTTCGGTCCTCCGATCGTTGTCAGAAGTAAGTTGGCCGCAGTGTTATCACT
CATGGTTATGGCAGCACTGCATAATTCTCTTACTGTCATGCCATCCGTAAGATGCTTTTCTGTGACTGGT
GAGTACTCAACCAAGTCATTCTGAGAATAGTGTATGCGGCGACCGAGTTGCTCTTGCCCGGCGTCAATAC
GGGATAATACCGCGCCACATAGCAGAACTTTAAAAGTGCTCATCATTGGAAAACGTTCTTCGGGGCGAAA
ACTCTCAAGGATCTTACCGCTGTTGAGATCCAGTTCGATGTAACCCACTCGTGCACCCAACTGATCTTCA
GCATCTTTTACTTTCACCAGCGTTTCTGGGTGAGCAAAAACAGGAAGGCAAAATGCCGCAAAAAAGGGAA
TAAGGGCGACACGGAAATGTTGAATACTCATACTCTTCCTTTTTCAATATTATTGAAGCATTTATCAGGG
TTATTGTCTCATGAGCGGATACATATTTGAATGTATTTAGAAAAATAAACAAATAGGGGTTCCGCG
Features (pLannotate 1.2.2; 31 found; start..end, strand, type, name):
     59..111     -  misc_feature   bom (fragment): basis of mobility region from pBR322
    266..645     +  enhancer       CMV enhancer: human cytomegalovirus immediate early enhancer
    646..845     +  promoter       CMV promoter: human cytomegalovirus (CMV) immediate early promoter
    863..1043    +  LTR            5' LTR (truncated): truncated 5' long terminal repeat (LTR) from HIV-1
   1090..1215    +  misc_feature   HIV-1 Ψ: packaging signal of human immunodeficiency virus type 1
   1199..1562    +  CDS            HIV-1 gag (fragment): gag protein from human immunodeficiency virus 1; gag
   1708..1941    +  misc_feature   RRE: The Rev response element (RRE) of HIV-1 allows for Rev-dependent mRNA export from the nucleus to the cytoplasm.
   2318..2418    +  CDS            Rev (fragment): human immunodeficiency virus 1 (HIV-1) Rev protein; rev; enhances nuclear export of unspliced and incompletely spliced viral mRNAs
   2444..2561    +  misc_feature   cPPT/CTS: central polypurine tract and central termination sequence of HIV-1
   2603..2917    +  promoter       tight TRE promoter: Tet-responsive promoter PTight, consisting of seven tet operator sequences followed by the minimal CMV promoter
   2940..3638    +  CDS            BCL2L1: B2CL1_HUMAN - Also known as BCL2L, BCLX. Experimental evidence at protein level: Swiss-Prot protein existence level 1. Isoform Bcl-X(S) promotes apoptosis. From Homo sapiens (Human).
   3659..4870    +  promoter       UbC promoter: human ubiquitin C promoter
   4883..5629    +  CDS            rtTA-Advanced: improved tetracycline-controlled transactivator In the Tet-On® system, rtTA-Advanced binds to the Tet-responsive element and stimulates transcription only in the presence of tetracycline or doxycycline.
   5653..6241    +  misc_feature   WPRE: woodchuck hepatitis virus posttranscriptional regulatory element
   6166..6753    +  CDS            nef: NEF_HV112 - Experimental evidence at protein level: Swiss-Prot protein existence level 1. Extracellular Nef protein targets CD4(+) T-lymphocytes for apoptosis by interacting with CXCR4 surface receptors. From Human immunodeficiency virus type 1 group M subtype B (isolate PCV12) (HIV-1).
   6760..6940    +  LTR            5' LTR (truncated): truncated 5' long terminal repeat (LTR) from HIV-1
   6972..7196    +  polyA_signal   bGH poly(A) signal: bovine growth hormone polyadenylation signal
   7200..7221    +  promoter       SV40 promoter (fragment): SV40 enhancer and early promoter
   7242..7670    +  rep_origin     f1 ori (sequence partly withheld): f1 bacteriophage origin of replication; arrow indicates direction of (+) strand synthesis
   7684..8013    +  promoter       SV40 promoter: SV40 enhancer and early promoter
   8061..8108    +  promoter       EM7 promoter: synthetic bacterial promoter&nbsp
   8127..8501    +  CDS            BleoR: antibiotic-binding protein; Sh ble from Streptoalloteichus hindustanus; confers resistance to bleomycin, phleomycin, and Zeocin™
   8511..8636    +  CDS            ble (fragment): BLE_KLEPN - Experimental evidence at protein level: Swiss-Prot protein existence level 1. Binding protein with a strong affinity to the bleomycin family of antibiotics. Binds to CL990; an antimitotic-antibiotic compound. From Klebsiella pneumoniae.
   8631..8752    +  polyA_signal   SV40 poly(A) signal: SV40 polyadenylation signal
   8823..8845    -  protein_bind   lac operator (fragment): The lac repressor binds to the lac operator to inhibit transcription in E. coli. This inhibition can be relieved by adding lactose or isopropyl-β-D-thiogalactopyranoside (IPTG). lac repressor encoded by lacI
   8849..8879    -  promoter       lac promoter: promoter for the E. coli lac operon
   8894..8915    -  protein_bind   CAP binding site: CAP binding activates transcription in the presence of cAMP. E. coli catabolite activator protein
   8928..9020    -  CDS            lacI (fragment): lac repressor; lacI; The lac repressor binds to the lac operator to inhibit transcription in E. coli. This inhibition can be relieved by adding lactose or isopropyl-β-D-thiogalactopyranoside (IPTG).
   9203..9791    -  rep_origin     ori: high-copy-number ColE1/pMB1/pBR322/pUC origin of replication
   9962..10822   -  CDS            AmpR: β-lactamase; bla; confers resistance to ampicillin, carbenicillin, and related antibiotics
  10823..10927   -  promoter       AmpR promoter: bla
