[The description below was written by a language model from this plasmid's Addgene catalogue record and pLannotate feature annotations shown in this document.]
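Description:
CS-TRE-BclXL-Ubc-rtTA is an all-in-one, doxycycline-inducible HIV-1-based lentiviral transfer vector of about 10.9 kb for expressing human BCL-XL (BCL2L1) in mammalian cells. The catalogue lists pcDNA3.1 as the backbone. Consistent with this, the plasmid portion carries a high-copy ColE1/pUC origin, an ampicillin resistance gene for selection in E. coli, an f1 origin, and an SV40/EM7-driven bleomycin/Zeocin resistance cassette with an SV40 poly(A) signal. This resistance cassette lies outside the LTRs, so it would not be carried into the packaged viral genome.

Viral genomic RNA is transcribed from a CMV enhancer/promoter fused to a truncated 5' LTR. Downstream are the Ψ packaging signal with a partial gag sequence, the RRE for Rev-dependent nuclear export, and the cPPT/CTS. The transcript ends in a truncated 3' LTR, followed by a bGH poly(A) signal. The nef annotation just upstream of the 3' LTR most likely reflects residual HIV-1 sequence rather than an intended coding payload.

Between these elements sit two expression units. In the first, a tight TRE promoter (seven tet operators plus a minimal CMV promoter) drives the BCL2L1 coding sequence. In the second, the constitutive human UbC promoter drives rtTA-Advanced, followed by a WPRE to enhance transcript expression. Because rtTA activates the TRE only when doxycycline or tetracycline is present, transduced cells can switch BCL-XL expression on or off from a single vector.

The stated purpose is to generate expandable megakaryocyte cell lines from human iPS cells, where regulated expression of the anti-apoptotic BCL-XL would support survival during expansion. The record shows no epitope tag or fluorescent reporter.
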