Addgene plasmid #198189: CS-TRE-BclXL-Ubc-rtTA
Purpose: Generation of Expandable megakaryocyte cell lines from human iPS cells
Depositing lab: Hiromitsu Nakauchi. Depositing organization: University of Tokyo, Institute of Medical Science (IMS). Publication: Expandable megakaryocyte cell lines enable clinically applicable generation of platelets from human induced pluripotent stem cells. Nakamura S, Takayama N, Hirata S, Seo H, Endo H, Ochi K, Fujita K, Koike T, Harimoto K, Dohda T, Watanabe A, Okita K, Takahashi N, Sawaguchi A, Yamanaka S, Nakauchi H, Nishimura S, Eto K. Cell Stem Cell. 2014 Apr 3;14(4):535-48. doi: 10.1016/j.stem.2014.01.011. Epub 2014 Feb 13. PubMed 24529595.
Backbone
  Vector backbone: pcDNA3.1
  Total vector size (bp): 10930
  Vector type: Mammalian Expression, Lentiviral
Growth in bacteria
  Bacterial resistance: Ampicillin, 100 μg/mL
  Growth temperature: 37°C
  Growth strain: NEB Stable
  Copy number: High Copy
Gene/Insert
  Gene/Insert name: hBCLXL
  Species: H. sapiens (human)
  Entrez Gene: BCL2L1 (a.k.a. BCL-XL/S, BCL2L, BCLX, Bcl-X, PPP1R52)
Terms and licenses: Academic/Nonprofit Terms; Industry Terms: Not Available to Industry
How to cite: CS-TRE-BclXL-Ubc-rtTA was a gift from Hiromitsu Nakauchi (Addgene plasmid # 198189 ; http://n2t.net/addgene:198189 ; RRID:Addgene_198189)
